>Addgene plasmid #126854 | pre_II_CS3_9072_v1 | addgene full sequence | sequence record 249960 | Addgene NGS Result
[106 nt withheld, positions 1-106]
C
[91 nt withheld, positions 108-198]
A
[49 nt withheld, positions 200-248]
CCTTTGACGTTGGAGTCCACGTTCTTT
[37 nt withheld, positions 276-312]
ACCCTATCTCGGTCTATTCTTTTGATTTATAAGGGATTTTGCCGATTTCGGCCTATTGGTTAAAAAATGA
GCTGATTTAACAAAAATTTAACGCGAATTTTAACAAAATATTAACGCTTACAATTTAGGTGGCACTTTTC
GGGGAAATGTGCGCGGAACCCCTATTTGTTTATTTTTCTAAATACATTCAAATATGTATCCGCTCATGAG
ACAATAACCCTGATAAATGCTTCAATAATATTGAAAAAGGAAGAGTATGAGTATTCAACATTTCCGTGTC
GCCCTTATTCCCTTTTTTGCGGCATTTTGCCTTCCTGTTTTTGCTCACCCAGAAACGCTGGTGAAAGTAA
AAGATGCTGAAGATCAGTTGGGTGCACGAGTGGGTTACATCGAACTGGATCTCAACAGCGGTAAGATCCT
TGAGAGTTTTCGCCCCGAAGAACGTTTTCCAATGATGAGCACTTTTAAAGTTCTGCTATGTGGCGCGGTA
TTATCCCGTATTGACGCCGGGCAAGAGCAACTCGGTCGCCGCATACACTATTCTCAGAATGACTTGGTTG
AGTACTCACCAGTCACAGAAAAGCATCTTACGGATGGCATGACAGTAAGAGAATTATGCAGTGCTGCCAT
AACCATGAGTGATAACACTGCGGCCAACTTACTTCTGACAACGATCGGAGGACCGAAGGAGCTAACCGCT
TTTTTGCACAACATGGGGGATCATGTAACTCGCCTTGATCGTTGGGAACCGGAGCTGAATGAAGCCATAC
CAAACGACGAGCGTGACACCACGATGCCTGTAGCAATGGCAACAACGTTGCGCAAACTATTAACTGGCGA
ACTACTTACTCTAGCTTCCCGGCAACAATTAATAGACTGGATGGAGGCGGATAAAGTTGCAGGACCACTT
CTGCGCTCGGCCCTTCCGGCTGGCTGGTTTATTGCTGATAAATCTGGAGCCGGTGAGCGTGGGTCACGCG
GTATCATTGCAGCACTGGGGCCAGATGGTAAGCCCTCCCGTATCGTAGTTATCTACACGACGGGGAGTCA
GGCAACTATGGATGAACGAAATAGACAGATCGCTGAGATAGGTGCCTCACTGATTAAGCATTGGTAACTG
TCAGACCAAGTTTACTCATATATACTTTAGATTGATTTAAAACTTCATTTTTAATTTAAAAGGATCTAGG
TGAAGATCCTTTTTGATAATCTCATGACCAAAATCCCTTAACGTGAGTTTTCGTTCCACTGAGCGTCAGA
CCCCGTAGAAAAGATCAAAGGATCTTCTTGAGATCCTTTTTTTCTGCGCGTAATCTGCTGCTTGCAAACA
AAAAAACCACCGCTACCAGCGGTGGTTTGTTTGCCGGATCAAGAGCTACCAACTCTTTTTCCGAAGGTAA
CTGGCTTCAGCAGAGCGCAGATACCAAATACTGTTCTTCTAGTGTAGCCGTAGTTAGGCCACCACTTCAA
GAACTCTGTAGCACCGCCTACATACCTCGCTCTGCTAATCCTGTTACCAGTGGCTGCTGCCAGTGGCGAT
AAGTCGTGTCTTACCGGGTTGGACTCAAGACGATAGTTACCGGATAAGGCGCAGCGGTCGGGCTGAACGG
GGGGTTCGTGCACACAGCCCAGCTTGGAGCGAACGACCTACACCGAACTGAGATACCTACAGCGTGAGCT
ATGAGAAAGCGCCACGCTTCCCGAAGGGAGAAAGGCGGACAGGTATCCGGTAAGCGGCAGGGTCGGAACA
GGAGAGCGCACGAGGGAGCTTCCAGGGGGAAACGCCTGGTATCTTTATAGTCCTGTCGGGTTTCGCCACC
TCTGACTTGAGCGTCGATTTTTGTGATGCTCGTCAGGGGGGCGGAGCCTATGGAAAAACGCCAGCAACGC
GGCCTTTTTACGGTTCCTGGCCTTTTGCTGGCCTTTTGCTCACCTTAGCAAGAGCCGCACGACGACCAGA
GGCCAGTTATCCAGAGTTAGGATACCTCAATGTGCATCCGCTCGGTTCTAAGGACATTATTTCAGTCCTT
TAAGATCTCCCGTATAGAAGCCTCACGTTAGGGGGCGCCGTGCCTTCACGCCCTCCCATTTAGGAATACC
TTGTCTCCGCCGTCTTTATTCAGTAGCCCTATGCATTACGATGTGGCGCTTCCCCCGCGTGGGCGCAGAA
ATTTACTGAGGCGGATTCGAAACGACTGTGAGGGCAGGATAGGTGAGCAGGCACTGGCACGTAATCAACC
AACGGACTCACCCGTGTGCAGGCCTAAAAACAGCCCTCGAAGGGCACTTGGATATGAATGAACCCACTTG
TTTTGACTCGTGGAGGCGTGGTTTTATTACTGTGCTCAGTTAACGCCGCATGAATTTAGCTCTGATCACC
GTAAGGGTAACTGCACTAGACATGTTGTGGGCATTTAAGTCCTGCAGTATCTTTTTGTTAGGTGGAACGG
CCTAGGGGTACCTTCCGTGAGAAACTCCCAGATGATGCATGTTCGAGTACTTGTGAAATGGATGGTCGCA
TCCCCTCCTCTCACACATTACACTGTCTCGCGCGGGTTGCGTCTTGACCGGTACAAGTTGTGTAACCTTA
CACCTCTAGAAACATTTTAGCAGTCGCTCCAATTGATACCACGACCTCAGCGCGCGTTGGGAGACCGTTG
CCAAACCTAGTTTTCATGTTTTCCTTCAAACGTGCGATATAATTCCTCGCACCTAGCCGCCTAGCTGAGA
AGTGTTATATAGGTCACTTGAAAAGAGTAGGTTCAGCATATGGAACTTGGGGGTTTGTTCGCTATGCGGT
AACGCGTGCCCCTCTGACTTGTCGATGACTCCCGGCGCGGTTTCAATGCGGGCATGTAATCGTCGCGAAC
CTTTACTCAGGCTATAAAGCGGCATAACCAGTTGTAACTAACAGAATACAGTTCTCTCTCAACGGCAACT
ACAAAATAGCATACTTGAGACCTACGACAGTAGGGTCGCGTCAACCTGTGCAAGAAAAAGCTAGAAGAGC
TGAATTCTGATAATTACAGACCCATACACCGATTAACCCCGACTTATAGGCGTAAGTGGTGTCCCTTGCA
TGACCCAGGCCATATCTATGCCCCCATATAAACCAGGTCGACTTCCCACTGATCGAACCAATAAGGAATG
ATCGCAGCCCATAAAGTACGGTTCAACGATTGCTGAGCTTCAGTGAGGTTAACAGCGGCTGGTGCCCGTA
CATTGCCTCGTCGATTAGCCTAGTGAGCGTCGACAGGAGCTTTAACTCCTACTTTCATACGCCACCGCAC
AGACTTCATTGACCACGTATCTGAGACTCCTTGTAAACTGACTACTCCAGCTCCATCAACAATCTTGAAG
AAGTTCTATCCGATCACGGTTATCGCGAGTCTTAGCGTAGCCAATGCTGGGCCGTAGCGTCTACTTAACG
GAAAGAAGGGTGAAAGCTGCCACAGAAAATAAATTACTATTTACATTTGTAAGACAAAGTTAGTATGGTT
AAATACTGGCTTAGTCTGCGGGAAACTTAGCCATACGACTTGGTTTGCCTATCGTTACAGCGTACGACCC
GTTCACCAATCGCATTTGCGATGCAGATAACAACTCGGAAGCTGTATGACCTCTCGAGCGTTAGTCGCAG
TTTTAGTAGAGAAAACCCGATAGCCAGGCGTTCAAGCCTATTCCCCATTATGCGTCCGCTATTGACTTCG
CTGGACCCTCGCGGAGTCGGCGACAAATAACATAGAGGATATCGTCACGGGATAGCGCTCTCCATTGGAA
TTGTACATGAGAGTTGGACTGCCGAACGCATGGGTGGAGCAGCCAAGCACCCGGGGACTACGAAGGTTTC
CGCGCATGTGTTACCTTTCAGCCGAAGAGAAGGTCGGTGGATCTCGCTCTTTCGGAGCTCATACTCCTCA
TGCTACAATGTTAAAACGCAAAACCTGACTCAATCTATTGCCCGGTCGTTGGCTCGCATGCTTCCTCCTT
CTGCCCCAATCCGACATGACTGAGATGCGCTTGATAGCAATGACCAAGATAGTCGTCTAGATTCATCTTT
AGCGACGTGACTTAGATTTGCAGAGGAAACGGGGTGACTGTAGATTATGGCAGTTGATATCTCTCCCTGT
TATGGAGTGCGGAGGCTGAGTGCTAATGTTGCCCCGCAAAGCAGTGTCGTTAGAAGTATATATGCAGTGG
CGGTGTTCAATCAGGATCAGCCCGTGCTGATTTCTTTGTTGGGGAGAAATGATATTGGGCGGGCTCAAAC
TTCAACTCCGACGGTCGAATGCCGGGTTCTTCGATTCCTGTTTATTGCGACGCACGCTCTATTTGCTGGA
TTACCTGCATTCACCGAATCGCCTAATATACGTCTAATCACCTGTCAATTTAATCCTGGTATACTATCAT
CCAGGGTGGTCTAAAGTCCCATGAGCCACGATGATTAATTTTGGTATGCACCAAGGGGAGGTGGCTAGCG
ATCCGAGCCGAGCTGCGTCACCGGTTGGAAACACCTGCGCTACCCTCCAGTGGTCGGAATTCGCGTATCA
GCTTGTCCGGGTCTACGTACACGCAAGACAGATTTCATCATACCCCCTGGGGATTCTTAGAGACTATATT
TCGTCCGATGTCCACCAACATAAGCGAGGCTACCTCTTGGAGGAGCATTCTTGTATCCCCCTCATAGAAA
GACCCTGTGACGTCTTAACAATAGGGGCGACCTAGATCCGTTTTCGTATTTGACCTTAGTGGTAACCGCA
GTACAACGGGCCTGAAGATGGTAGTCGAGTGCCAACACCAAAGAGGCTCTAGCCCAGTGTTCGGGCGTCG
TTCTACGGTACGTCCATGACGGCAGCAGCTACCAGATTCCGGCTGCCCATCATGGCATTATAGTTTATGA
AGAGTGAATCGTAGCTAATTCAAGGCAGTAACGTTCATAGCCGACAGCTGACGCTGGGTTGTTTACCCGT
AATTCTTCTCCACTCTGCTTGAGCGGTGAGGACCCCTTAATCTGCTCGACATCCACTTTCCATGTAGGAC
GACAACGCTTGGACAATCCAATAGTTAGATAGCTAGTCGGACTTCTGGCCCGATCTAAACTCAAATCGCG
GGATCTTCTGTCATTCGTACTGATGCCGACCCAATTTCAAAAACGTAGGCGCACCCACAGGCGAGGTACT
TATTTATGTATTGCTCTGTATAAGCCTTCGCCTCGAGTCCTAAGCAGCGCTTTGGCTTCGGTAAGGCCTC
ATCACTTCAGAAACGCCATCCGTCGTAAGCGTGTGTGCCTCCCTAGAATCATAGGCCACTCGCTACTTCG
TGGGGACAGGCCGCGAAATGCTAGACTCATAAGAACATACGGCTCCTAATGGCTGGGACGTCGGTTGTCC
CGAAGTGGCTTGTAGGCTGTGTGTCAAGTCCAGAACCACTCCGGACGGCCAGCAGACGCGGATAATCCCG
GAAATAGGTAGGATTGACGAACCGGATACTAGGATGCCCTACGGGGCGTAGATCTGGCTCCGCTTCTGAC
GAGAGTATCATAATTGGCCTTGTTACATCCTGTAAGTCTAAGCTAAGGCGCCAGGAGATGGGGTAGGTGT
GCTTACTGGTACGCCGATACGGACACGAGCATCCAACAGTACTATACCTAATCTCTTATATTCACATGAT
AACGCACAAACTCGTTATTGTATAGCACGAACAGATATATTGCACGTGATTGGACCGAAAATGACTTTGG
ACGCCAGCTTAAAAGGCGGTTGCTTCAATTCGATGGGTATCTCATCCGAATGGACAGTTGGTAGGCCCCT
TCAGCGATTATACCGCGACATTCTCTGTCCTAGCAGGTCAGGGAATTTTCCCTAAGGGCTAGTATCCACG
CATCAATCGATGCGGACATGGTCAGATTGCATCTGCGTAGGAACAGTTTCGTTGCGGCAAGGAACCGCTT
GCGGATCACACCATATTTGGATCCCCGAGCAAGTCTTCTTGGGTTAGAGGCATACGTAAGAAGCACGCCG
TTTGCGCGACTTTCGAGCCTAACCTGGCAGGGTTTCTTAATTGTTTGATGTACTCTATCTGGAAATTCGT
GATATGCCAGAGCGGCCCGGCCCCGGATTAGTCACACGATCTGAACTTATCCCAGGTAGTGTTTAGCCGT
GTAGGGATATTCGTTTTGTGGTTGTGCTGCGGAAGTTACTACAGCAGGGGACCCGAGGTCCGAACTTTAA
ACTTTTGTCAGTCGGTCAGTATGTAAGCCCACCATGGAGGTCTTCACCTTGCTGCTACGTCATTATCGTG
CCGGATGTTCCGTAACTCAGAACTACCGAGAAGCTATTATTCCGCCAACCCCTCGTAGAGTCTGAGGGAT
CAAGAGACATTTATCGACTCAGTGCGTAATACCGTTCGAAGCGATAGATCAATGGTGCTCCGTCAGGACA
CTATGACTAGAACAGGTATGTCAAACCGATAAGGCAAGCATAGTCAACGTGTCATGAGTGACACTTAGGT
CCTATAGTGCGACAGACACGCCAAGACCATAGACAATGAGGTGACAACTAGATAAGCTCGATCCTTACTT
GCGCACACTCCCCCAGCTAACCAAACATCAGATGGACCTGTACACTAGTCTTTTACCTAGGAGAACCTCG
TTTATCTTATTAGCGGGGAGCAACAACGAGCTATAGATGCCACTAGCGTGGCCCTGCAAGTTATTCGAGA
TGTCAGGCAACCTCTGTTGCGAGAGCTCGCTGCACCCCACTCACTCCTGCTTCGTCTTCCAAGGTCCCAA
GCCGATCCATGCTCTCAGGGGTGGGTCCGTGTTGCATAAAAGTCTCCAAAACTCTTAAGGAGAGGCGCGC
ACGGATATACATCGCGTTTAGGTTATTATGTCCCACGGCATGGCCAAATGAGTTCTTGAGTAGCAAAAGG
TGCACGAGACCCCGGTGCCTAAGATTTTATACGCTTCATCGGGAATCACTGCCCGACAATTGCTTTCGTG
TTAATAATTTCGACGTAACGGTGCTGTCTAACATCGAGACTGCAATTACCCCGCCAGACCTTTGCACTTC
CACACTAATTTGGTCGATCTTTGCTTAACCGGGAACTATGTAGTCTATATGAGAATATTGAGCATAAGGT
GTCAGCCAGCCTTTATCCTTGAGGCAGATCAGGTCTATTCGCTCAGAGTAAGATGCTAACACCCAGTAGA
TGACGACGTTTAATTAGGGCCGAGAGACCAATGTCACGAGGATCTGTAGGTACGAGTAGAAAAGGATTTA
AAATTTGAATAGTCCATAGCAGAATGGCCGCAGGGACGAGTGTATTAATGTATGCGAAGCTTACCTCCTA
TTAGTTTGCTCATCTCTGCCGCCCGTCCTCTTCCTATCACTCGGTCTTATCACAGAGTCACTATCGATCG
TACAAAGCTTGGTACCGACACATAACGTCCTGTGTTCTGCACGCAGGCGCTCGTCTGGAGATTTACGAAC
GAACTGAACGATGGTGAGACACTCTAATTGAGAACGCGGCTTCCATTAACGAAGATATTACAATCATGCC
AAGTAGTTTCAGGAAGTACAGAACGGAGGTTTACGCTCCGGCGGCGAGCGATGAGTATAACCCGTCGCCT
TCTACAACCTATGTCTGCAGCTGGTTGGGCAAATTGTGGCCGACGCGCTCCCGACGAATCAGTTGCTGTG
CCCAGAGAGCCATCTAATGCTTTTCGATACTTTGAGGATGGAATGCGTACTCCCTCGGCACATGTATCGT
ATACACGTCAGTGTGAACTAGCACCTGGACACAGATGTAGCCGGTGGGATGAACAATGCCTACTATGGCG
CAATTTTTCCGAAGGACCATTACTTTTTACGTTAAACCGGCCAAGGCTAGTAGTGATCTCTAGGAAATCC
GTACCCAACTTTCTGGTGATACAGGCTGCAACGTACTAGAGTTCATGATCTTGCCCTGGTCACCACCGTG
TCGAAGTTGACAATATGCGCAGTCAAGGTTGGTCCGGCCTCCTGAGCCTGGTGGCAAAGTGCGCTCATTC
TATTACCGTCACTGGTCCCTATACTGTAAAGTGTGTACTAAGTAAACGGTTGAATCCTCCCGCCTGATGG
CACAATGGCAATCCCATCCCGAGTAATCTTCCGGATCCTATGGGAAATGTGGGAGCTACTACTGCTGACT
GGGAACACGTACGGCGATACCGATGCTTATTCTAATACGTTCCGCTGACCCTTTCCTGCGAGTTATGACG
CCGGTATGGATAGTTGGCCCCACACAATACTTACTAGTTATAATACTCGCCCGGAGAATTTGTTTCGGCC
GGCAATTCACGGCCGCCATGGGCCCTCTTACCCAGAATCTCACTTATGGTATTTCTAAAAGCCTGCCGGT
CTAGGCAGGTTCCCTCCGGTGTCTTCGCGCTAACGGGACTGTCAGACCAGCACTGCGTTGATCGTTTGTA
TGTGCTACCGCTGCCTGGAATCCATCGGCCTTCCAGCCCCTGTCTGGGGTTCGGTTAGTGAACATTCAAT
ACGGTCATCAGCGTTTGGGCCTCGGACAGCGACCGCAATGCAAACACAAATCCACATGGGGCTAACTGTG
TAGACACAAGACTGATATAGCGTTCCCCTACCGGGTACTGGATCATCAAGGGCCTTTGGGATCGTCCACA
GCTATGTGAGTTGCACCGCGTACCGGAACTGCTCTACATTCCGTCTTGAGACGGTGGGCGATCGCTCTAG
AGCTAGCGAA
Features (pLannotate 1.2.2; 4 found; start..end, strand, type, name):
      1..438     +  rep_origin     f1 ori (sequence partly withheld): f1 bacteriophage origin of replication; arrow indicates direction of (+) strand synthesis
    464..568     +  promoter       AmpR promoter: bla
    569..1429    +  CDS            AmpR: β-lactamase; bla; confers resistance to ampicillin, carbenicillin, and related antibiotics
   1600..2188    +  rep_origin     ori: high-copy-number ColE1/pMB1/pBR322/pUC origin of replication
