[The description below was written by a language model from this plasmid's Addgene catalogue record and pLannotate feature annotations shown in this document.]
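Description:
pre_II_CS3_9072_v1 is a high-copy bacterial phagemid from a synthetic biology collection of design-specific scaffolds for DNA origami. It is built on the pBSSK(+) (pBluescript-type) backbone and was assembled by Gibson cloning. The record describes it as a 9072-base scaffold belonging to "compatibility group 3" and made by "method II". The record does not define those terms. The catalogue lists the synthetic insert, II_CS3_9072_v1, as 9072 bp, which is also the full length of the sequenced plasmid. The stated size therefore appears to refer to the entire circular molecule, which becomes the scaffold, rather than to an insert added on top of the backbone.

The feature table identifies only four standard elements, all within roughly the first 2.2 kb. These are an f1 bacteriophage origin, the bla promoter driving the β-lactamase gene for ampicillin selection, and a ColE1/pUC-type origin for high-copy double-stranded replication in E. coli. The remaining sequence of nearly 7 kb carries no recognised annotations, which fits custom synthetic sequence with no recognised genes or regulatory parts. The f1 origin is the functionally important part. In the presence of helper phage functions, it directs rolling-circle synthesis of the (+) strand and its packaging as circular single-stranded DNA. That single-stranded circle serves as the long scaffold strand that short staple oligonucleotides fold into DNA origami objects. The "pre" prefix is not explained in the record. No expression cassette, reporter or tag is recorded.
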