Addgene plasmid #126854: pre_II_CS3_9072_v1
Purpose: 9072 b scaffold from compatibility group 3, made by method II
Depositing lab: Hendrik Dietz. Depositing organization: Technische Universitaet Muenchen (TUM). Publication: Custom-Size, Functional, and Durable DNA Origami with Design-Specific Scaffolds. Engelhardt FAS, Praetorius F, Wachauf CH, Bruggenthies G, Kohler F, Kick B, Kadletz KL, Pham PN, Behler KL, Gerling T, Dietz H. ACS Nano. 2019 Apr 22. doi: 10.1021/acsnano.9b01025. PubMed 30990672.
Backbone
  Vector backbone: pBSSK(+)
  Backbone manufacturer: Eurofins
  Vector type: Synthetic Biology
Growth in bacteria
  Bacterial resistance: Ampicillin, 100 μg/mL
  Growth temperature: 37°C
  Growth strain: DH5alpha
  Copy number: High Copy
Gene/Insert
  Gene/Insert name: II_CS3_9072_v1
  Species: Synthetic
  Insert size (bp): 9072
  Cloning method: Gibson Cloning
  Sequencing primers: 5′ CAGTGGCGATAAGTCGTGTCGCGATAAGTCGTGTC; 3′ AAGAAAGCGAAAGGAGCGGG
Terms and licenses: Academic/Nonprofit Terms; Industry Terms: Not Available to Industry
How to cite: pre_II_CS3_9072_v1 was a gift from Hendrik Dietz (Addgene plasmid # 126854 ; http://n2t.net/addgene:126854 ; RRID:Addgene_126854)
